Addgene plasmid #19132: pGL2-Mcl-1
Depositing lab: Wafik El-Deiry. Depositing organization: University of Pennsylvania. Publication: Reduction of TRAIL-induced Mcl-1 and cIAP2 by c-Myc or sorafenib sensitizes resistant human cancer cells to TRAIL-induced death. Ricci MS, Kim SH, Ogi K, Plastaras JP, Ling J, Wang W, Jin Z, Liu YY, Dicker DT, Chiao PJ, Flaherty KT, Smith CD, El-Deiry WS. Cancer Cell. 2007 Jul . 12(1):66-80. 10.1016/j.ccr.2007.05.006 PubMed 17613437.
Backbone
  Vector backbone: pGL2-basic
  Backbone size w/o insert (bp): 5597
  Vector type: Mammalian Expression, Luciferase
Growth in bacteria
  Bacterial resistance: Ampicillin, 100 μg/mL
  Growth temperature: 37°C
  Growth strain: DH5alpha
  Copy number: Unknown
Gene/Insert
  Gene/Insert name: Mcl-1 promoter
  Species: H. sapiens (human)
  Insert size (bp): 325
  Entrez Gene: MCL1 (a.k.a. BCL2L3, EAT, MCL1-ES, MCL1L, MCL1S, Mcl-1, TM, bcl2-L-3, mcl1/EAT)
  Cloning method: Restriction Enzyme
  Sequencing primers: 5′ na
Terms and licenses: Academic/Nonprofit Terms; Industry Terms: Not Available to Industry
How to cite: pGL2-Mcl-1 was a gift from Wafik El-Deiry (Addgene plasmid # 19132 ; http://n2t.net/addgene:19132 ; RRID:Addgene_19132)
