[The description below was written by a language model from this plasmid's Addgene catalogue record and pLannotate feature annotations shown in this document.]
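Description:
pGL2-Mcl-1 is a firefly luciferase promoter-reporter plasmid built on pGL2-basic, a promoterless mammalian reporter backbone. A 325 bp fragment of the human MCL1 promoter was inserted by restriction cloning. The promoter itself is not annotated in the feature table, but the roughly 430 nt preceding the luciferase coding sequence can accommodate it. In this arrangement, luciferase output in transfected mammalian cells depends on the transcriptional activity of the cloned MCL1 regulatory fragment. The full sequenced record is 5,934 nt, which fits the stated backbone and insert sizes.

Downstream of the Photinus pyralis luciferase open reading frame lies the SV40 late-region processing cassette typical of pGL2 vectors. It contains the small t antigen intron and an SV40 polyadenylation signal, which provide splicing and 3′ end formation for the reporter transcript. The short "small t", "large T", "SV40 NLS", CmR, TcR and lacZα hits are fragments of this SV40 segment and of the vector's cloning history, not functional genes. A second SV40 poly(A) signal sits just upstream of the insertion region, where it limits read-through transcription from the backbone that would otherwise raise background luciferase signal. In bacteria the plasmid is maintained through a high-copy ColE1/pUC-type origin and selected with ampicillin via the β-lactamase gene and its own promoter. An f1 origin allows single-stranded DNA production.

The construct is suited to transient transfection assays that measure how signalling pathways, transcription factors or drugs affect MCL1 promoter activity. The associated publication concerns regulation of Mcl-1 by TRAIL, c-Myc and sorafenib in human cancer cells.
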