Features (pLannotate 1.2.2; 14 found; start..end, strand, type, name):
    430..2079    +  CDS            LUCI_PHOPY: Experimental evidence at protein level: Swiss-Prot protein existence level 1. Produces green light with a wavelength of 562 nm. From Photinus pyralis (Common eastern firefly) (Lampyris pyralis).
   2127..2157    +  CDS            CmR (fragment): chloramphenicol acetyltransferase confers resistance to chloramphenicol
   2247..2321    +  CDS            small t antigen (fragment): SV40 (simian virus 40) small t antigen
   2323..2388    +  intron         small t intron: SV40 (simian virus 40) small t antigen intron
   2518..2538    +  CDS            SV40 NLS: nuclear localization signal of SV40 (simian virus 40) large T antigen
   2857..2940    +  CDS            large T antigen (fragment): large T antigen from SV40 (simian virus 40)
   2963..3097    +  polyA_signal   SV40 poly(A) signal: SV40 polyadenylation signal
   3098..3230    +  CDS            TcR (fragment): tetracycline efflux protein; tet; confers resistance to tetracycline
   3410..3998    -  rep_origin     ori: high-copy-number ColE1/pMB1/pBR322/pUC origin of replication
   4169..5029    -  CDS            AmpR: β-lactamase; bla; confers resistance to ampicillin, carbenicillin, and related antibiotics
   5030..5134    -  promoter       AmpR promoter: bla
   5161..5589    +  rep_origin     f1 ori (sequence partly withheld): f1 bacteriophage origin of replication; arrow indicates direction of (+) strand synthesis
   5621..5688    -  CDS            lacZα (fragment): LacZα fragment of β-galactosidase; lacZ fragment
   5806..5927    +  polyA_signal   SV40 poly(A) signal: SV40 polyadenylation signal
>Addgene plasmid #19132 | pGL2-Mcl-1 | addgene full sequence | sequence record 267587 | Addgene NGS Result
GTAACTGAGCTAACATAACCCGGGAGGTACCGAGCTCTTACGCGTGCTAGCTCGAGCCCAGGAGCTCTGG
GAGGACCCCAGGCGCTCGGAGCCGCCGTTACGTAACCGGCACTCAGAGCCTCCGAAGACCGGAAGGCCCC
GCTCAGGCCCCGGCCCCGGCCCCGGCCCCGCCCCGGCCCGGCCGGGCAGCTGGTAGGTGCCGTGCGCAAC
CCTCCGGAAGCTGCCGCCCCTTTCCCCTTTTATGGGAATACTTTTTTTAAAAAAAAAGAGTTCGCTGGCG
CCACCCCGTAGGACTGGCCGCCCTAAAACCGTGATAAAGGAGCTGCTCGCCACTTCTCACTTCCGCTTCC
TTCCAGTAAGGAGTCGGGGTCTTCCCCAGTTTTCTCAGCCAGGCGGCGGCAAGCTTGGCATTCCGGTACT
GTTGGTAAAATGGAAGACGCCAAAAACATAAAGAAAGGCCCGGCGCCATTCTATCCTCTAGAGGATGGAA
CCGCTGGAGAGCAACTGCATAAGGCTATGAAGAGATACGCCCTGGTTCCTGGAACAATTGCTTTTACAGA
TGCACATATCGAGGTGAACATCACGTACGCGGAATACTTCGAAATGTCCGTTCGGTTGGCAGAAGCTATG
AAACGATATGGGCTGAATACAAATCACAGAATCGTCGTATGCAGTGAAAACTCTCTTCAATTCTTTATGC
CGGTGTTGGGCGCGTTATTTATCGGAGTTGCAGTTGCGCCCGCGAACGACATTTATAATGAACGTGAATT
GCTCAACAGTATGAACATTTCGCAGCCTACCGTAGTGTTTGTTTCCAAAAAGGGGTTGCAAAAAATTTTG
AACGTGCAAAAAAAATTACCAATAATCCAGAAAATTATTATCATGGATTCTAAAACGGATTACCAGGGAT
TTCAGTCGATGTACACGTTCGTCACATCTCATCTACCTCCCGGTTTTAATGAATACGATTTTGTACCAGA
GTCCTTTGATCGTGACAAAACAATTGCACTGATAATGAATTCCTCTGGATCTACTGGGTTACCTAAGGGT
GTGGCCCTTCCGCATAGAACTGCCTGCGTCAGATTCTCGCATGCCAGAGATCCTATTTTTGGCAATCAAA
TCATTCCGGATACTGCGATTTTAAGTGTTGTTCCATTCCATCACGGTTTTGGAATGTTTACTACACTCGG
ATATTTGATATGTGGATTTCGAGTCGTCTTAATGTATAGATTTGAAGAAGAGCTGTTTTTACGATCCCTT
CAGGATTACAAAATTCAAAGTGCGTTGCTAGTACCAACCCTATTTTCATTCTTCGCCAAAAGCACTCTGA
TTGACAAATACGATTTATCTAATTTACACGAAATTGCTTCTGGGGGCGCACCTCTTTCGAAAGAAGTCGG
GGAAGCGGTTGCAAAACGCTTCCATCTTCCAGGGATACGACAAGGATATGGGCTCACTGAGACTACATCA
GCTATTCTGATTACACCCGAGGGGGATGATAAACCGGGCGCGGTCGGTAAAGTTGTTCCATTTTTTGAAG
CGAAGGTTGTGGATCTGGATACCGGGAAAACGCTGGGCGTTAATCAGAGAGGCGAATTATGTGTCAGAGG
ACCTATGATTATGTCCGGTTATGTAAACAATCCGGAAGCGACCAACGCCTTGATTGACAAGGATGGATGG
CTACATTCTGGAGACATAGCTTACTGGGACGAAGACGAACACTTCTTCATAGTTGACCGCTTGAAGTCTT
TAATTAAATACAAAGGATATCAGGTGGCCCCCGCTGAATTGGAATCGATATTGTTACAACACCCCAACAT
CTTCGACGCGGGCGTGGCAGGTCTTCCCGACGATGACGCCGGTGAACTTCCCGCCGCCGTTGTTGTTTTG
GAGCACGGAAAGACGATGACGGAAAAAGAGATCGTGGATTACGTCGCCAGTCAAGTAACAACCGCGAAAA
AGTTGCGCGGAGGAGTTGTGTTTGTGGACGAAGTACCGAAAGGTCTTACCGGAAAACTCGACGCAAGAAA
AATCAGAGAGATCCTCATAAAGGCCAAGAAGGGCGGAAAGTCCAAATTGTAAAATGTAACTGTATTCAGC
GATGACGAAATTCTTAGCTATTGTAATACTGCGATGAGTGGCAGGGCGGGGCGTAATTTTTTTAAGGCAG
TTATTGGTGCCCTTAAACGCCTGGTTGCTACGCCTGAATAAGTGATAATAAGCGGATGAATGGCAGAAAT
TCGCCGGATCTTTGTGAAGGAACCTTACTTCTGTGGTGTGACATAATTGGACAAACTACCTACAGAGATT
TAAAGCTCTAAGGTAAATATAAAATTTTTAAGTGTATAATGTGTTAAACTACTGATTCTAATTGTTTGTG
TATTTTAGATTCCAACCTATGGAACTGATGAATGGGAGCAGTGGTGGAATGCCTTTAATGAGGAAAACCT
GTTTTGCTCAGAAGAAATGCCATCTAGTGATGATGAGGCTACTGCTGACTCTCAACATTCTACTCCTCCA
AAAAAGAAGAGAAAGGTAGAAGACCCCAAGGACTTTCCTTCAGAATTGCTAAGTTTTTTGAGTCATGCTG
TGTTTAGTAATAGAACTCTTGCTTGCTTTGCTATTTACACCACAAAGGAAAAAGCTGCACTGCTATACAA
GAAAATTATGGAAAAATATTCTGTAACCTTTATAAGTAGGCATAACAGTTATAATCATAACATACTGTTT
TTTCTTACTCCACACAGGCATAGAGTGTCTGCTATTAATAACTATGCTCAAAAATTGTGTACCTTTAGCT
TTTTAATTTGTAAAGGGGTTAATAAGGAATATTTGATGTATAGTGCCTTGACTAGAGATCATAATCAGCC
ATACCACATTTGTAGAGGTTTTACTTGCTTTAAAAAACCTCCCACACCTCCCCCTGAACCTGAAACATAA
AATGAATGCAATTGTTGTTGTTAACTTGTTTATTGCAGCTTATAATGGTTACAAATAAAGCAATAGCATC
ACAAATTTCACAAATAAAGCATTTTTTTCACTGCATTCTAGTTGTGGTTTGTCCAAACTCATCAATGTAT
CTTATCATGTCTGGATCCGTCGACCGATGCCCTTGAGAGCCTTCAACCCAGTCAGCTCCTTCCGGTGGGC
GCGGGGCATGACTATCGTCGCCGCACTTATGACTGTCTTCTTTATCATGCAACTCGTAGGACAGGTGCCG
GCAGCGCTCTTCCGCTTCCTCGCTCACTGACTCGCTGCGCTCGGTCGTTCGGCTGCGGCGAGCGGTATCA
GCTCACTCAAAGGCGGTAATACGGTTATCCACAGAATCAGGGGATAACGCAGGAAAGAACATGTGAGCAA
AAGGCCAGCAAAAGGCCAGGAACCGTAAAAAGGCCGCGTTGCTGGCGTTTTTCCATAGGCTCCGCCCCCC
TGACGAGCATCACAAAAATCGACGCTCAAGTCAGAGGTGGCGAAACCCGACAGGACTATAAAGATACCAG
GCGTTTCCCCCTGGAAGCTCCCTCGTGCGCTCTCCTGTTCCGACCCTGCCGCTTACCGGATACCTGTCCG
CCTTTCTCCCTTCGGGAAGCGTGGCGCTTTCTCATAGCTCACGCTGTAGGTATCTCAGTTCGGTGTAGGT
CGTTCGCTCCAAGCTGGGCTGTGTGCACGAACCCCCCGTTCAGCCCGACCGCTGCGCCTTATCCGGTAAC
TATCGTCTTGAGTCCAACCCGGTAAGACACGACTTATCGCCACTGGCAGCAGCCACTGGTAACAGGATTA
GCAGAGCGAGGTATGTAGGCGGTGCTACAGAGTTCTTGAAGTGGTGGCCTAACTACGGCTACACTAGAAG
AACAGTATTTGGTATCTGCGCTCTGCTGAAGCCAGTTACCTTCGGAAAAAGAGTTGGTAGCTCTTGATCC
GGCAAACAAACCACCGCTGGTAGCGGTGGTTTTTTTGTTTGCAAGCAGCAGATTACGCGCAGAAAAAAAG
GATCTCAAGAAGATCCTTTGATCTTTTCTACGGGGTCTGACGCTCAGTGGAACGAAAACTCACGTTAAGG
GATTTTGGTCATGAGATTATCAAAAAGGATCTTCACCTAGATCCTTTTAAATTAAAAATGAAGTTTTAAA
TCAATCTAAAGTATATATGAGTAAACTTGGTCTGACAGTTACCAATGCTTAATCAGTGAGGCACCTATCT
CAGCGATCTGTCTATTTCGTTCATCCATAGTTGCCTGACTCCCCGTCGTGTAGATAACTACGATACGGGA
GGGCTTACCATCTGGCCCCAGTGCTGCAATGATACCGCGAGACCCACGCTCACCGGCTCCAGATTTATCA
GCAATAAACCAGCCAGCCGGAAGGGCCGAGCGCAGAAGTGGTCCTGCAACTTTATCCGCCTCCATCCAGT
CTATTAATTGTTGCCGGGAAGCTAGAGTAAGTAGTTCGCCAGTTAATAGTTTGCGCAACGTTGTTGCCAT
TGCTACAGGCATCGTGGTGTCACGCTCGTCGTTTGGTATGGCTTCATTCAGCTCCGGTTCCCAACGATCA
AGGCGAGTTACATGATCCCCCATGTTGTGCAAAAAAGCGGTTAGCTCCTTCGGTCCTCCGATCGTTGTCA
GAAGTAAGTTGGCCGCAGTGTTATCACTCATGGTTATGGCAGCACTGCATAATTCTCTTACTGTCATGCC
ATCCGTAAGATGCTTTTCTGTGACTGGTGAGTACTCAACCAAGTCATTCTGAGAATAGTGTATGCGGCGA
CCGAGTTGCTCTTGCCCGGCGTCAATACGGGATAATACCGCGCCACATAGCAGAACTTTAAAAGTGCTCA
TCATTGGAAAACGTTCTTCGGGGCGAAAACTCTCAAGGATCTTACCGCTGTTGAGATCCAGTTCGATGTA
ACCCACTCGTGCACCCAACTGATCTTCAGCATCTTTTACTTTCACCAGCGTTTCTGGGTGAGCAAAAACA
GGAAGGCAAAATGCCGCAAAAAAGGGAATAAGGGCGACACGGAAATGTTGAATACTCATACTCTTCCTTT
TTCAATATTATTGAAGCATTTATCAGGGTTATTGTCTCATGAGCGGATACATATTTGAATGTATTTAGAA
AAATAAACAAATAGGGGTTCCGCGCACATTTCCCCGAAAAGTGCCACCTG
[124 nt withheld, positions 5161-5284]
C
[91 nt withheld, positions 5286-5376]
A
[49 nt withheld, positions 5378-5426]
CCTTTGACGTTGGAGTCCACGTTCTTT
[37 nt withheld, positions 5454-5490]
ACCCTATCTCGGTCTATTCTTTTGATTTATAAGGGATTTTGCCGATTTCGGCCTATTGGTTAAAAAATGA
GCTGATTTAACAAAAATTTAACGCGAATTTTAACAAAATATTAACGCTTACAATTTGCCATTCGCCATTC
AGGCTGCGCAACTGTTGGGAAGGGCGATCGGTGCGGGCCTCTTCGCTATTACGCCAGCCCAAGCTACCAT
GATAAGTAAGTAATATTAAGGTACGTGGAGGTTTTACTTGCTTTAAAAAACCTCCCACACCTCCCCCTGA
ACCTGAAACATAAAATGAATGCAATTGTTGTTGTTAACTTGTTTATTGCAGCTTATAATGGTTACAAATA
AAGCAATAGCATCACAAATTTCACAAATAAAGCATTTTTTTCACTGCATTCTAGTTGTGGTTTGTCCAAA
CTCATCAATGTATCTTATGGTACT
